Addgene plasmid #139054: pLJC5-3XHA-EGFP-PEX26
Purpose: HA-PEROXO Lentiviral Construct. Expresses a Peroxisomal Tag.
Depositing lab: David Sabatini. Depositing organization: Whitehead Institute for Biomedical Research. Publication: A PEROXO-Tag Enables Rapid Isolation of Peroxisomes from Human Cells. Ray GJ, Boydston EA, Shortt E, Wyant GA, Lourido S, Chen WW, Sabatini DM. iScience. 2020 May 22;23(5):101109. doi: 10.1016/j.isci.2020.101109. Epub 2020 Apr 28. PubMed 32417403.
Backbone
  Vector backbone: pLJC5
  Vector type: Lentiviral
  Selectable markers: Puromycin
Growth in bacteria
  Bacterial resistance: Ampicillin, 100 μg/mL
  Growth temperature: 37°C
  Growth strain: NEB Stable
  Copy number: Unknown
Gene/Insert
  Gene/Insert name: 3XHA-EGFP-PEX26
  Promoter: UBC
  Tag / fusion protein: HA (N terminal on insert)
  Cloning method: Restriction Enzyme; 5′ cloning site AgeI (not destroyed); 3′ cloning site EcorI (not destroyed)
  Sequencing primers: 5′ TGAAGCTCCGGTTTTGAACT
Terms and licenses: Academic/Nonprofit Terms; Industry Terms: Not Available to Industry
How to cite: pLJC5-3XHA-EGFP-PEX26 was a gift from David Sabatini (Addgene plasmid # 139054 ; http://n2t.net/addgene:139054 ; RRID:Addgene_139054)
