[The description below was written by a language model from this plasmid's Addgene catalogue record and pLannotate feature annotations shown in this document.]
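Description:
pLJC5-3XHA-EGFP-PEX26 is a third-generation, self-inactivating HIV-1 lentiviral transfer plasmid built on the pLJC5 backbone, described in its record as the "HA-PEROXO" construct for expressing a peroxisomal tag. In bacteria it is maintained through a high-copy ColE1/pUC-type origin and selected with ampicillin (β-lactamase). The backbone also carries an f1 origin, an SV40 origin and residual lac/T7/T3 cloning-vector elements. The viral genome is transcribed from an RSV enhancer/promoter fused to a truncated 5' LTR, so packaging is Tat-independent. It contains the Ψ packaging signal with a partial gag sequence, the Rev response element for nuclear export of the unspliced genomic RNA, a cPPT/CTS, and a ΔU3 3' LTR that inactivates LTR promoter activity after integration. An SV40 polyadenylation signal follows the 3' LTR.

The payload sits between AgeI and EcoRI sites and is driven by the human ubiquitin C promoter. It encodes an N-terminal triple HA epitope fused to EGFP (annotated as the mEGFP variant), followed by a fragment of human PEX26 rather than the whole protein. PEX26 is a peroxisomal membrane protein that anchors PEX1 and PEX6, and the fragment presumably serves to target the fusion to the peroxisome membrane, although the record does not define which region is used. The annotation tool detected only part of the 3xHA sequence. Downstream, a human PGK promoter drives puromycin N-acetyltransferase for selection of transduced mammalian cells. According to the associated publication title, the tag is used for rapid isolation of peroxisomes from human cells. The HA epitopes would provide an affinity handle for this, and EGFP allows localisation to be checked by fluorescence.
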