Features (pLannotate 1.2.2; 28 found; start..end, strand, type, name):
      1..227     +  promoter       RSV promoter: Rous sarcoma virus enhancer/promoter
    228..408     +  LTR            5' LTR (truncated): truncated 5' long terminal repeat (LTR) from HIV-1
    455..580     +  misc_feature   HIV-1 Ψ: packaging signal of human immunodeficiency virus type 1
    564..927     +  CDS            HIV-1 gag (fragment): gag protein from human immunodeficiency virus 1; gag
   1073..1306    +  misc_feature   RRE: The Rev response element (RRE) of HIV-1 allows for Rev-dependent mRNA export from the nucleus to the cytoplasm.
   1683..1783    +  CDS            Rev (fragment): human immunodeficiency virus 1 (HIV-1) Rev protein; rev; enhances nuclear export of unspliced and incompletely spliced viral mRNAs
   1824..3035    +  promoter       UbC promoter: human ubiquitin C promoter
   3073..3095    +  CDS            3xHA (fragment): three tandem HA epitope tags
   3190..3903    +  CDS            mEGFP: mEGFP is a basic (constitutively fluorescent) green fluorescent protein published in 2002, derived from Aequorea victoria. It has moderate acid sensitivity.
   3916..4122    +  CDS            PEX26 (fragment): PEX26_HUMAN - Experimental evidence at protein level: Swiss-Prot protein existence level 1. Probably required for protein import into peroxisomes. Anchors PEX1 and PEX6 to peroxisome membranes, possibly to form heteromeric AAA ATPase complexes required for the import of proteins into peroxisomes. Involved in the import of catalase and proteins containing a PTS2 target sequence, but not in import of proteins with a PTS1 target sequence. From Homo sapiens (Human).
   4170..4287    +  misc_feature   cPPT/CTS: central polypurine tract and central termination sequence of HIV-1
   4336..4846    +  promoter       hPGK promoter: human phosphoglycerate kinase 1 promoter
   4868..5467    +  CDS            PuroR: puromycin N-acetyltransferase; pac from Streptomyces alboniger; confers resistance to puromycin
   5510..5593    +  CDS            nef (fragment): NEF_HV1Z2 - Experimental evidence at protein level: Swiss-Prot protein existence level 1. Extracellular Nef protein targets CD4(+) T-lymphocytes for apoptosis by interacting with CXCR4 surface receptors. From Human immunodeficiency virus type 1 group M subtype D (isolate Z2/CDC-Z34) (HIV-1).
   5595..5828    +  LTR            3' LTR (ΔU3): self-inactivating 3' long terminal repeat (LTR) from HIV-1
   5900..6021    +  polyA_signal   SV40 poly(A) signal: SV40 polyadenylation signal
   6061..6196    +  rep_origin     SV40 ori: SV40 origin of replication
   6217..6235    -  promoter       T7 promoter: promoter for bacteriophage T7 RNA polymerase
   6243..6398    +  CDS            lacZα (fragment): LacZα fragment of β-galactosidase; lacZ fragment
   6403..6831    +  rep_origin     f1 ori (sequence partly withheld): f1 bacteriophage origin of replication; arrow indicates direction of (+) strand synthesis
   6897..6988    +  promoter       AmpR promoter: bla
   6989..7849    +  CDS            AmpR: β-lactamase; bla; confers resistance to ampicillin, carbenicillin, and related antibiotics
   8020..8608    +  rep_origin     ori: high-copy-number ColE1/pMB1/pBR322/pUC origin of replication
   8791..8883    +  CDS            lacI (fragment): lac repressor; lacI; The lac repressor binds to the lac operator to inhibit transcription in E. coli. This inhibition can be relieved by adding lactose or isopropyl-β-D-thiogalactopyranoside (IPTG).
   8896..8917    +  protein_bind   CAP binding site: CAP binding activates transcription in the presence of cAMP. E. coli catabolite activator protein
   8932..8962    +  promoter       lac promoter: promoter for the E. coli lac operon
   8970..8986    +  protein_bind   lac operator: The lac repressor binds to the lac operator to inhibit transcription in E. coli. This inhibition can be relieved by adding lactose or isopropyl-β-D-thiogalactopyranoside (IPTG). lac repressor encoded by lacI
   9031..9049    +  promoter       T3 promoter: promoter for bacteriophage T3 RNA polymerase
>Addgene plasmid #139054 | pLJC5-3XHA-EGFP-PEX26 | addgene full sequence | sequence record 314836 | Addgene NGS Result
TGTAGTCTTATGCAATACTCTTGTAGTCTTGCAACATGGTAACGATGAGTTAGCAACATGCCTTACAAGG
AGAGAAAAAGCACCGTGCATGCCGATTGGTGGAAGTAAGGTGGTACGATCGTGCCTTATTAGGAAGGCAA
CAGACGGGTCTGACATGGATTGGACGAACCACTGAATTGCCGCATTGCAGAGATATTGTATTTAAGTGCC
TAGCTCGATACATAAACGGGTCTCTCTGGTTAGACCAGATCTGAGCCTGGGAGCTCTCTGGCTAACTAGG
GAACCCACTGCTTAAGCCTCAATAAAGCTTGCCTTGAGTGCTTCAAGTAGTGTGTGCCCGTCTGTTGTGT
GACTCTGGTAACTAGAGATCCCTCAGACCCTTTTAGTCAGTGTGGAAAATCTCTAGCAGTGGCGCCCGAA
CAGGGACTTGAAAGCGAAAGGGAAACCAGAGGAGCTCTCTCGACGCAGGACTCGGCTTGCTGAAGCGCGC
ACGGCAAGAGGCGAGGGGCGGCGACTGGTGAGTACGCCAAAAATTTTGACTAGCGGAGGCTAGAAGGAGA
GAGATGGGTGCGAGAGCGTCAGTATTAAGCGGGGGAGAATTAGATCGCGATGGGAAAAAATTCGGTTAAG
GCCAGGGGGAAAGAAAAAATATAAATTAAAACATATAGTATGGGCAAGCAGGGAGCTAGAACGATTCGCA
GTTAATCCTGGCCTGTTAGAAACATCAGAAGGCTGTAGACAAATACTGGGACAGCTACAACCATCCCTTC
AGACAGGATCAGAAGAACTTAGATCATTATATAATACAGTAGCAACCCTCTATTGTGTGCATCAAAGGAT
AGAGATAAAAGACACCAAGGAAGCTTTAGACAAGATAGAGGAAGAGCAAAACAAAAGTAAGACCACCGCA
CAGCAAGCAGCAGCTGATCTTCAGACCTGGAGGAGGAGATATGAGGGACAATTGGAGAAGTGAATTATAT
AAATATAAAGTAGTAAAAATTGAACCATTAGGAGTAGCACCCACCAAGGCAAAGAGAAGAGTGGTGCAGA
GAGAAAAAAGAGCAGTGGGAATAGGAGCTTTGTTCCTTGGGTTCTTGGGAGCAGCAGGAAGCACTATGGG
CGCAGCGTCAATGACGCTGACGGTACAGGCCAGACAATTATTGTCTGGTATAGTGCAGCAGCAGAACAAT
TTGCTGAGGGCTATTGAGGCGCAACAGCATCTGTTGCAACTCACAGTCTGGGGCATCAAGCAGCTCCAGG
CAAGAATCCTGGCTGTGGAAAGATACCTAAAGGATCAACAGCTCCTGGGGATTTGGGGTTGCTCTGGAAA
ACTCATTTGCACCACTGCTGTGCCTTGGAATGCTAGTTGGAGTAATAAATCTCTGGAACAGATTTGGAAT
CACACGACCTGGATGGAGTGGGACAGAGAAATTAACAATTACACAAGCTTAATACACTCCTTAATTGAAG
AATCGCAAAACCAGCAAGAAAAGAATGAACAAGAATTATTGGAATTAGATAAATGGGCAAGTTTGTGGAA
TTGGTTTAACATAACAAATTGGCTGTGGTATATAAAATTATTCATAATGATAGTAGGAGGCTTGGTAGGT
TTAAGAATAGTTTTTGCTGTACTTTCTATAGTGAATAGAGTTAGGCAGGGATATTCACCATTATCGTTTC
AGACCCACCTCCCAACCCCGAGGGGACCCGACAGGCCCGAAGGAATAGAAGAAGAAGGTGGAGAGAGAGA
CAGAGACAGATCCATTCGATTAGTGAACGGATCTCGACGGTATCGATCACGAGACTAGCCTCGAGCGGGA
TCTGGCCTCCGCGCCGGGTTTTGGCGCCTCCCGCGGGCGCCCCCCTCCTCACGGCGAGCGCTGCCACGTC
AGACGAAGGGCGCAGCGAGCGTCCTGATCCTTCCGCCCGGACGCTCAGGACAGCGGCCCGCTGCTCATAA
GACTCGGCCTTAGAACCCCAGTATCAGCAGAAGGACATTTTAGGACGGGACTTGGGTGACTCTAGGGCAC
TGGTTTTCTTTCCAGAGAGCGGAACAGGCGAGGAAAAGTAGTCCCTTCTCGGCGATTCTGCGGAGGGATC
TCCGTGGGGCGGTGAACGCCGATGATTATATAAGGACGCGCCGGGTGTGGCACAGCTAGTTCCGTCGCAG
CCGGGATTTGGGTCGCGGTTCTTGTTTGTGGATCGCTGTGATCGTCACTTGGTGAGTAGCGGGCTGCTGG
GCTGGCCGGGGCTTTCGTGGCCGCCGGGCCGCTCGGTGGGACGGAAGCGTGTGGAGAGACCGCCAAGGGC
TGTAGTCTGGGTCCGCGAGCAAGGTTGCCCTGAACTGGGGGTTGGGGGGAGCGCAGCAAAATGGCGGCTG
TTCCCGAGTCTTGAATGGAAGACGCTTGTGAGGCGGGCTGTGAGGTCGTTGAAACAAGGTGGGGGGCATG
GTGGGCGGCAAGAACCCAAGGTCTTGAGGCCTTCGCTAATGCGGGAAAGCTCTTATTCGGGTGAGATGGG
CTGGGGCACCATCTGGGGACCCTGACGTGAAGTTTGTCACTGACTGGAGAACTCGGTTTGTCGTCTGTTG
CGGGGGCGGCAGTTATGGCGGTGCCGTTGGGCAGTGCACCCGTACCTTTGGGAGCGCGCGCCCTCGTCGT
GTCGTGACGTCACCCGTTCTGTTGGCTTATAATGCAGGGTGGGGCCACCTGCCGGTAGGTGTGCGGTAGG
CTTTTCTCCGTCGCAGGACGCAGGGTTCGGGCCTAGGGTAGGCTCTCCTGAATCGACAGGCGCCGGACCT
CTGGTGAGGGGAGGGATAAGTGAGGCGTCAGTTTCTTTGGTCGGTTTTATGTACCTATCTTCTTAAGTAG
CTGAAGCTCCGGTTTTGAACTATGCGCTCGGGGTTGGCGAGTGTGTTTTGTGAAGTTTTTTAGGCACCTT
TTGAAATGTAATCATTTGGGTCAATATGTAATTTTCAGTGTTAGACTAGTAAATTGTCCGCTAAATTCTG
GCCGTTTTTGGCTTTTTTGTTAGACGAAGCGCTAGCGCTACCGGTTTAATTAAGCCACCATGTATCCCTA
TGACGTGCCTGATTACGCCGGCACAGGATCCTACCCCTATGATGTGCCTGACTACGCTGGCAGCGCCGGA
TACCCTTATGATGTGCCTGATTATGCTGGAGGGAGCGGCGTGAGCAAGGGCGAGGAGCTGTTCACCGGGG
TGGTGCCCATCCTGGTCGAGCTGGACGGCGACGTAAACGGCCACAAGTTCAGCGTGTCCGGCGAGGGCGA
GGGCGATGCCACCTACGGCAAGCTGACCCTGAAGTTCATCTGCACCACCGGCAAGCTGCCCGTGCCCTGG
CCCACCCTCGTGACCACCCTGACCTACGGCGTGCAGTGCTTCAGCCGCTACCCCGACCACATGAAGCAGC
ACGACTTCTTCAAGTCCGCCATGCCCGAAGGCTACGTCCAGGAGCGCACCATCTTCTTCAAGGACGACGG
CAACTACAAGACCCGCGCCGAGGTGAAGTTCGAGGGCGACACCCTGGTGAACCGCATCGAGCTGAAGGGC
ATCGACTTCAAGGAGGACGGCAACATCCTGGGGCACAAGCTGGAGTACAACTACAACAGCCACAACGTCT
ATATCATGGCCGACAAGCAGAAGAACGGCATCAAGGTGAACTTCAAGATCCGCCACAACATCGAGGACGG
CAGCGTGCAGCTCGCCGACCACTACCAGCAGAACACCCCCATCGGCGACGGCCCCGTGCTGCTGCCCGAC
AACCACTACCTGAGCACCCAGTCCAAGCTGAGCAAAGACCCCAACGAGAAGCGCGATCACATGGTCCTGC
TGGAGTTCGTGACCGCCGCCGGGATCACTCTCGGCATGGACGAGCTGTACAAGGGAGGGAGCGGACGCCA
GCTTTGGGACTCTGCGGTGAGCCACTTCTTTTCTCTGCCCTTCAAAAAGAGTCTCCTGGCTGCCTTGATC
CTCTGTCTCCTGGTGGTGAGATTTGATCCAGCTTCCCCTTCCTCCCTGCACTTCCTCTACAAGCTGGCCC
AGCTCTTCCGCTGGATCCGGAAGGCTGCATTTTCTCGCCTCTACCAGCTCCGCATCCGTGACTGATAAGA
ATTCTCGACCTCGAGACAAATGGCAGTATTCATCCACAATTTTAAAAGAAAAGGGGGGATTGGGGGGTAC
AGTGCAGGGGAAAGAATAGTAGACATAATAGCAACAGACATACAAACTAAAGAATTACAAAAACAAATTA
CAAAAATTCAAAATTTTCGGGTTTATTACAGGGACAGCAGAGATCCACTTTGGCCGCGGCTCGAGGGGGT
TGGGGTTGCGCCTTTTCCAAGGCAGCCCTGGGTTTGCGCAGGGACGCGGCTGCTCTGGGCGTGGTTCCGG
GAAACGCAGCGGCGCCGACCCTGGGTCTCGCACATTCTTCACGTCCGTTCGCAGCGTCACCCGGATCTTC
GCCGCTACCCTTGTGGGCCCCCCGGCGACGCTTCCTGCTCCGCCCCTAAGTCGGGAAGGTTCCTTGCGGT
TCGCGGCGTGCCGGACGTGACAAACGGAAGCCGCACGTCTCACTAGTACCCTCGCAGACGGACAGCGCCA
GGGAGCAATGGCAGCGCGCCGACCGCGATGGGCTGTGGCCAATAGCGGCTGCTCAGCAGGGCGCGCCGAG
AGCAGCGGCCGGGAAGGGGCGGTGCGGGAGGCGGGGTGTGGGGCGGTAGTGTGGGCCCTGTTCCTGCCCG
CGCGGTGTTCCGCATTCTGCAAGCCTCCGGAGCGCACGTCGGCAGTCGGCTCCCTCGTTGACCGAATCAC
CGACCTCTCTCCCCAGGGGGATCCACCGGAGCTTACCATGACCGAGTACAAGCCCACGGTGCGCCTCGCC
ACCCGCGACGACGTCCCCAGGGCCGTACGCACCCTCGCCGCCGCGTTCGCCGACTACCCCGCCACGCGCC
ACACCGTCGATCCGGACCGCCACATCGAGCGGGTCACCGAGCTGCAAGAACTCTTCCTCACGCGCGTCGG
GCTCGACATCGGCAAGGTGTGGGTCGCGGACGACGGCGCCGCGGTGGCGGTCTGGACCACGCCGGAGAGC
GTCGAAGCGGGGGCGGTGTTCGCCGAGATCGGCCCGCGCATGGCCGAGTTGAGCGGTTCCCGGCTGGCCG
CGCAGCAACAGATGGAAGGCCTCCTGGCGCCGCACCGGCCCAAGGAGCCCGCGTGGTTCCTGGCCACCGT
CGGCGTCTCGCCCGACCACCAGGGCAAGGGTCTGGGCAGCGCCGTCGTGCTCCCCGGAGTGGAGGCGGCC
GAGCGCGCCGGGGTGCCCGCCTTCCTGGAGACCTCCGCGCCCCGCAACCTCCCCTTCTACGAGCGGCTCG
GCTTCACCGTCACCGCCGACGTCGAGGTGCCCGAAGGACCGCGCACCTGGTGCATGACCCGCAAGCCCGG
TGCCTGACGCCCGCCCCACGACCCGCAGCGCCCGACCGAAAGGAGCGCACGACCCCATGCATCGGTACCT
TTAAGACCAATGACTTACAAGGCAGCTGTAGATCTTAGCCACTTTTTAAAAGAAAAGGGGGGACTGGAAG
GGCTAATTCACTCCCAACGAAGACAAGATCTGCTTTTTGCTTGTACTGGGTCTCTCTGGTTAGACCAGAT
CTGAGCCTGGGAGCTCTCTGGCTAACTAGGGAACCCACTGCTTAAGCCTCAATAAAGCTTGCCTTGAGTG
CTTCAAGTAGTGTGTGCCCGTCTGTTGTGTGACTCTGGTAACTAGAGATCCCTCAGACCCTTTTAGTCAG
TGTGGAAAATCTCTAGCAGTAGTAGTTCATGTCATCTTATTATTCAGTATTTATAACTTGCAAAGAAATG
AATATCAGAGAGTGAGAGGAACTTGTTTATTGCAGCTTATAATGGTTACAAATAAAGCAATAGCATCACA
AATTTCACAAATAAAGCATTTTTTTCACTGCATTCTAGTTGTGGTTTGTCCAAACTCATCAATGTATCTT
ATCATGTCTGGCTCTAGCTATCCCGCCCCTAACTCCGCCCATCCCGCCCCTAACTCCGCCCAGTTCCGCC
CATTCTCCGCCCCATGGCTGACTAATTTTTTTTATTTATGCAGAGGCCGAGGCCGCCTCGGCCTCTGAGC
TATTCCAGAAGTAGTGAGGAGGCTTTTTTGGAGGCCTAGGGACGTACCCAATTCGCCCTATAGTGAGTCG
TATTACGCGCGCTCACTGGCCGTCGTTTTACAACGTCGTGACTGGGAAAACCCTGGCGTTACCCAACTTA
ATCGCCTTGCAGCACATCCCCCTTTCGCCAGCTGGCGTAATAGCGAAGAGGCCCGCACCGATCGCCCTTC
CCAACAGTTGCGCAGCCTGAATGGCGAATGGG
[124 nt withheld, positions 6403-6526]
C
[91 nt withheld, positions 6528-6618]
A
[49 nt withheld, positions 6620-6668]
CCTTTGACGTTGGAGTCCACGTTCTTT
[37 nt withheld, positions 6696-6732]
ACCCTATCTCGGTCTATTCTTTTGATTTATAAGGGATTTTGCCGATTTCGGCCTATTGGTTAAAAAATGA
GCTGATTTAACAAAAATTTAACGCGAATTTTAACAAAATATTAACGCTTACAATTTAGGTGGCACTTTTC
GGGGAAATGTGTGCGGAACCCCTATTTGTTTATTTTTCTAAATACATTCAAATATGTATCCGCTCATGAG
ACAATAACCCTGATAAATGCTTCAATAATATTGAAAAAGGAAGAGTATGAGTATTCAACATTTCCGTGTC
GCCCTTATTCCCTTTTTTGCGGCATTTTGCCTTCCTGTTTTTGCTCACCCAGAAACGCTGGTGAAAGTAA
AAGATGCTGAAGATCAGTTGGGTGCACGAGTGGGTTACATCGAACTGGATCTCAACAGCGGTAAGATCCT
TGAGAGTTTTCGCCCCGAAGAACGTTTTCCAATGATGAGCACTTTTAAAGTTCTGCTATGTGGCGCGGTA
TTATCCCGTATTGACGCCGGGCAAGAGCAACTCGGTCGCCGCATACACTATTCTCAGAATGACTTGGTTG
AGTACTCACCAGTCACAGAAAAGCATCTTACGGATGGCATGACAGTAAGAGAATTATGCAGTGCTGCCAT
AACCATGAGTGATAACACTGCGGCCAACTTACTTCTGACAACGATCGGAGGACCGAAGGAGCTAACCGCT
TTTTTGCACAACATGGGGGATCATGTAACTCGCCTTGATCGTTGGGAACCGGAGCTGAATGAAGCCATAC
CAAACGACGAGCGTGACACCACGATGCCTGTAGCAATGGCAACAACGTTGCGCAAACTATTAACTGGCGA
ACTACTTACTCTAGCTTCCCGGCAACAATTAATAGACTGGATGGAGGCGGATAAAGTTGCAGGACCACTT
CTGCGCTCGGCCCTTCCGGCTGGCTGGTTTATTGCTGATAAATCTGGAGCCGGTGAGCGTGGGTCTCGCG
GTATCATTGCAGCACTGGGGCCAGATGGTAAGCCCTCCCGTATCGTAGTTATCTACACGACGGGGAGTCA
GGCAACTATGGATGAACGAAATAGACAGATCGCTGAGATAGGTGCCTCACTGATTAAGCATTGGTAACTG
TCAGACCAAGTTTACTCATATATACTTTAGATTGATTTAAAACTTCATTTTTAATTTAAAAGGATCTAGG
TGAAGATCCTTTTTGATAATCTCATGACCAAAATCCCTTAACGTGAGTTTTCGTTCCACTGAGCGTCAGA
CCCCGTAGAAAAGATCAAAGGATCTTCTTGAGATCCTTTTTTTCTGCGCGTAATCTGCTGCTTGCAAACA
AAAAAACCACCGCTACCAGCGGTGGTTTGTTTGCCGGATCAAGAGCTACCAACTCTTTTTCCGAAGGTAA
CTGGCTTCAGCAGAGCGCAGATACCAAATACTGTTCTTCTAGTGTAGCCGTAGTTAGGCCACCACTTCAA
GAACTCTGTAGCACCGCCTACATACCTCGCTCTGCTAATCCTGTTACCAGTGGCTGCTGCCAGTGGCGAT
AAGTCGTGTCTTACCGGGTTGGACTCAAGACGATAGTTACCGGATAAGGCGCAGCGGTCGGGCTGAACGG
GGGGTTCGTGCACACAGCCCAGCTTGGAGCGAACGACCTACACCGAACTGAGATACCTACAGCGTGAGCT
ATGAGAAAGCGCCACGCTTCCCGAAGGGAGAAAGGCGGACAGGTATCCGGTAAGCGGCAGGGTCGGAACA
GGAGAGCGCACGAGGGAGCTTCCAGGGGGAAACGCCTGGTATCTTTATAGTCCTGTCGGGTTTCGCCACC
TCTGACTTGAGCGTCGATTTTTGTGATGCTCGTCAGGGGGGCGGAGCCTATGGAAAAACGCCAGCAACGC
GGCCTTTTTACGGTTCCTGGCCTTTTGCTGGCCTTTTGCTCACATGTTCTTTCCTGCGTTATCCCCTGAT
TCTGTGGATAACCGTATTACCGCCTTTGAGTGAGCTGATACCGCTCGCCGCAGCCGAACGACCGAGCGCA
GCGAGTCAGTGAGCGAGGAAGCGGAAGAGCGCCCAATACGCAAACCGCCTCTCCCCGCGCGTTGGCCGAT
TCATTAATGCAGCTGGCACGACAGGTTTCCCGACTGGAAAGCGGGCAGTGAGCGCAACGCAATTAATGTG
AGTTAGCTCACTCATTAGGCACCCCAGGCTTTACACTTTATGCTTCCGGCTCGTATGTTGTGTGGAATTG
TGAGCGGATAACAATTTCACACAGGAAACAGCTATGACCATGATTACGCCAAGCGCGCAATTAACCCTCA
CTAAAGGGAACAAAAGCTGGAGCTGCAAGCTTAA
